Addgene plasmid #69981: pY009 (pcDNA3.1-hSsCpf1)
Purpose: Expresses humanized SsCpf1
Depositing lab: Feng Zhang. Depositing organization: Broad Institute. Publication: Cpf1 Is a Single RNA-Guided Endonuclease of a Class 2 CRISPR-Cas System. Zetsche B, Gootenberg JS, Abudayyeh OO, Slaymaker IM, Makarova KS, Essletzbichler P, Volz SE, Joung J, van der Oost J, Regev A, Koonin EV, Zhang F. Cell. 2015 Sep 23. pii: S0092-8674(15)01200-3. doi: 10.1016/j.cell.2015.09.038. PubMed 26422227.
Backbone
  Vector backbone: pcDNA3.1
  Backbone size w/o insert (bp): 5354
  Total vector size (bp): 9400
  Vector type: Mammalian Expression, CRISPR
  Selectable markers: Neomycin (select with G418)
Growth in bacteria
  Bacterial resistance: Ampicillin, 100 μg/mL
  Growth temperature: 37°C
  Growth strain: NEB Stable
  Copy number: Unknown
Gene/Insert
  Gene/Insert name: hSsCpf1 (alt name: Cpf1)
  Species: Smithella_sp_SC_K08D17
  Insert size (bp): 3885
  Promoter: CMV
  Tag / fusion protein: NLS-3xHA (C terminal on insert)
  Cloning method: Unknown
  Sequencing primers: 5′ CMV-F; 3′ BGH-rev
Resource information
  A portion of this plasmid was derived from a plasmid made by: GenScript USA Inc.
Terms and licenses: Academic/Nonprofit Terms; Industry Terms: Not Available to Industry
How to cite: pY009 (pcDNA3.1-hSsCpf1) was a gift from Feng Zhang (Addgene plasmid # 69981 ; http://n2t.net/addgene:69981 ; RRID:Addgene_69981)
