[The description below was written by a language model from this plasmid's Addgene catalogue record.]
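Description:
pY009 (pcDNA3.1-hSsCpf1) is a mammalian expression plasmid of about 9.4 kb built on the pcDNA3.1 backbone and used to produce a human codon-optimised ("humanized") Cpf1 nuclease in cultured mammalian cells. It is propagated in E. coli under ampicillin selection, and the backbone also carries a neomycin resistance marker, so transfected mammalian cells can be selected with G418 if stable expression is wanted. The record lists the copy number as unknown, and no feature table is provided, so details such as the bacterial origin or the polyadenylation signals are not documented explicitly. The use of a BGH reverse sequencing primer does fit the standard pcDNA3.1 arrangement, in which a BGH polyadenylation signal lies downstream of the cloning site.

The insert, roughly 3.9 kb, encodes Cpf1 from Smithella sp. SC_K08D17 (SsCpf1) and is driven by the strong constitutive CMV promoter. The protein carries a C-terminal nuclear localisation signal followed by a 3xHA epitope tag. The NLS directs the bacterial enzyme to the nucleus where genomic DNA is accessible, and the HA repeats allow detection by western blot or immunostaining. Cpf1 is a single-protein, RNA-guided endonuclease of a class 2 CRISPR-Cas system. The record describes only the nuclease, with no guide RNA cassette, so the crRNA would presumably have to be supplied separately. The construct is suited to expressing SsCpf1 in human cells to test its DNA-targeting and genome-editing activity, for example in comparison with Cpf1 orthologues from other species. Part of the plasmid derives from commercially synthesised DNA.
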