>Addgene plasmid #69981 | pY009 (pcDNA3.1-hSsCpf1) | depositor partial sequence | sequence record 124366 | humanized SsCpf1
ATGCAGACCCTGTTTGAGAACTTCACAAATCAGTACCCAGTGTCCAAGACCCTGCGCTTTGAGCTGATCC
CCCAGGGCAAGACAAAGGACTTCATCGAGCAGAAGGGCCTGCTGAAGAAGGATGAGGACCGGGCCGAGAA
GTATAAGAAGGTGAAGAACATCATCGATGAGTACCACAAGGACTTCATCGAGAAGTCTCTGAATGGCCTG
AAGCTGGACGGCCTGGAGAAGTACAAGACCCTGTATCTGAAGCAGGAGAAGGACGATAAGGATAAGAAGG
CCTTTGACAAGGAGAAGGAGAACCTGCGCAAGCAGATCGCCAATGCCTTCCGGAACAATGAGAAGTTTAA
GACACTGTTCGCCAAGGAGCTGATCAAGAACGATCTGATGTCTTTCGCCTGCGAGGAGGACAAGAAGAAT
GTGAAGGAGTTTGAGGCCTTCACCACATACTTCACCGGCTTCCACCAGAACCGCGCCAATATGTACGTGG
CCGATGAGAAGAGAACAGCCATCGCCAGCAGGCTGATCCACGAGAACCTGCCAAAGTTTATCGACAATAT
CAAGATCTTCGAGAAGATGAAGAAGGAGGCCCCCGAGCTGCTGTCTCCTTTCAACCAGACCCTGAAGGAT
ATGAAGGACGTGATCAAGGGCACCACACTGGAGGAGATCTTTAGCCTGGATTATTTCAACAAGACCCTGA
CACAGAGCGGCATCGACATCTACAATTCCGTGATCGGCGGCAGAACCCCTGAGGAGGGCAAGACAAAGAT
CAAGGGCCTGAACGAGTACATCAATACCGACTTCAACCAGAAGCAGACAGACAAGAAGAAGCGGCAGCCA
AAGTTCAAGCAGCTGTATAAGCAGATCCTGAGCGATAGGCAGAGCCTGTCCTTTATCGCCGAGGCCTTCA
AGAACGACACCGAGATCCTGGAGGCCATCGAGAAGTTTTACGTGAATGAGCTGCTGCACTTCAGCAATGA
GGGCAAGTCCACAAACGTGCTGGACGCCATCAAGAATGCCGTGTCTAACCTGGAGAGCTTTAACCTGACC
AAGATGTATTTCCGCTCCGGCGCCTCTCTGACAGACGTGAGCCGGAAGGTGTTTGGCGAGTGGAGCATCA
TCAATAGAGCCCTGGACAACTACTATGCCACCACATATCCAATCAAGCCCAGAGAGAAGTCTGAGAAGTA
CGAGGAGAGGAAGGAGAAGTGGCTGAAGCAGGACTTCAACGTGAGCCTGATCCAGACCGCCATCGATGAG
TACGACAACGAGACAGTGAAGGGCAAGAACAGCGGCAAAGTGATCGCCGATTATTTTGCCAAGTTCTGCG
ACGATAAGGAGACAGACCTGATCCAGAAGGTGAACGAGGGCTACATCGCCGTGAAGGATCTGCTGAATAC
ACCCTGTCCTGAGAACGAGAAGCTGGGCAGCAATAAGGACCAGGTGAAGCAGATCAAGGCCTTTATGGAT
TCTATCATGGACATCATGCACTTCGTGCGCCCCCTGAGCCTGAAGGATACCGACAAGGAGAAGGATGAGA
CATTCTACTCCCTGTTCACACCTCTGTACGACCACCTGACCCAGACAATCGCCCTGTATAACAAGGTGCG
GAACTATCTGACCCAGAAGCCTTACAGCACAGAGAAGATCAAGCTGAACTTCGAGAACAGCACCCTGCTG
GGCGGCTGGGATCTGAATAAGGAGACAGACAACACAGCCATCATCCTGAGGAAGGATAACCTGTACTATC
TGGGCATCATGGACAAGAGGCACAATCGCATCTTTCGGAACGTGCCCAAGGCCGATAAGAAGGACTTCTG
CTACGAGAAGATGGTGTATAAGCTGCTGCCTGGCGCCAACAAGATGCTGCCAAAGGTGTTCTTTTCTCAG
AGCAGAATCCAGGAGTTTACCCCTTCCGCCAAGCTGCTGGAGAACTACGCCAATGAGACACACAAGAAGG
GCGATAATTTCAACCTGAATCACTGTCACAAGCTGATCGATTTCTTTAAGGACTCTATCAACAAGCACGA
GGATTGGAAGAATTTCGACTTTAGGTTCAGCGCCACCTCCACCTACGCCGACCTGAGCGGCTTTTACCAC
GAGGTGGAGCACCAGGGCTACAAGATCTCTTTTCAGAGCGTGGCCGATTCCTTCATCGACGATCTGGTGA
ACGAGGGCAAGCTGTACCTGTTCCAGATCTATAATAAGGACTTTTCCCCATTCTCTAAGGGCAAGCCCAA
CCTGCACACCCTGTACTGGAAGATGCTGTTTGATGAGAACAATCTGAAGGACGTGGTGTATAAGCTGAAT
GGCGAGGCCGAGGTGTTCTACCGCAAGAAGAGCATTGCCGAGAAGAACACCACAATCCACAAGGCCAATG
AGTCCATCATCAACAAGAATCCTGATAACCCAAAGGCCACCAGCACCTTCAACTATGATATCGTGAAGGA
CAAGAGATACACCATCGACAAGTTTCAGTTCCACATCCCAATCACAATGAACTTTAAGGCCGAGGGCATC
TTCAACATGAATCAGAGGGTGAATCAGTTCCTGAAGGCCAATCCCGATATCAACATCATCGGCATCGACA
GAGGCGAGAGGCACCTGCTGTACTATGCCCTGATCAACCAGAAGGGCAAGATCCTGAAGCAGGATACCCT
GAATGTGATCGCCAACGAGAAGCAGAAGGTGGACTACCACAATCTGCTGGATAAGAAGGAGGGCGACCGC
GCAACCGCAAGGCAGGAGTGGGGCGTGATCGAGACAATCAAGGAGCTGAAGGAGGGCTATCTGTCCCAGG
TCATCCACAAGCTGACCGATCTGATGATCGAGAACAATGCCATCATCGTGATGGAGGACCTGAACTTTGG
CTTCAAGCGGGGCAGACAGAAGGTGGAGAAGCAGGTGTATCAGAAGTTTGAGAAGATGCTGATCGATAAG
CTGAATTACCTGGTGGACAAGAATAAGAAGGCAAACGAGCTGGGAGGCCTGCTGAACGCATTCCAGCTGG
CCAATAAGTTTGAGTCCTTCCAGAAGATGGGCAAGCAGAACGGCTTTATCTTCTACGTGCCCGCCTGGAA
TACCTCTAAGACAGATCCTGCCACCGGCTTTATCGACTTCCTGAAGCCCCGCTATGAGAACCTGAATCAG
GCCAAGGATTTCTTTGAGAAGTTTGACTCTATCCGGCTGAACAGCAAGGCCGATTACTTTGAGTTCGCCT
TTGACTTCAAGAATTTCACCGAGAAGGCCGATGGCGGCAGAACCAAGTGGACAGTGTGCACCACAAACGA
GGACAGATATGCCTGGAATAGGGCCCTGAACAATAACAGGGGCAGCCAGGAGAAGTACGACATCACAGCC
GAGCTGAAGTCCCTGTTCGATGGCAAGGTGGACTATAAGTCTGGCAAGGATCTGAAGCAGCAGATCGCCA
GCCAGGAGTCCGCCGACTTCTTTAAGGCCCTGATGAAGAACCTGTCCATCACCCTGTCTCTGAGACACAA
TAACGGCGAGAAGGGCGATAATGAGCAGGACTACATCCTGTCCCCTGTGGCCGATTCTAAGGGCCGCTTC
TTTGACTCCCGGAAGGCCGACGATGACATGCCAAAGAATGCCGACGCCAACGGCGCCTATCACATCGCCC
TGAAGGGCCTGTGGTGTCTGGAGCAGATCAGCAAGACCGATGACCTGAAGAAGGTGAAGCTGGCCATCTC
CAACAAGGAGTGGCTGGAGTTCGTGCAGACACTGAAGGGCAAAAGGCCGGCGGCCACGAAAAAGGCCGGC
CAGGCAAAAAAGAAAAAGGGATCCTACCCATACGATGTTCCAGATTACGCTTATCCCTACGACGTGCCTG
ATTATGCATACCCATATGATGTCCCCGACTATGCC
