>Addgene plasmid #69981 | pY009 (pcDNA3.1-hSsCpf1) | addgene partial sequence | sequence record 125607 | CMV-F 5'-CGCAAATGGGCGGTAGGCGTG-3'
ACTAGAGAACCCACTGCTTACTGGCTTATCGAAATTAATACGACTCACTATAGGGAGACCCAAGCTGGCT
AGCGTTTAAACTTAAGCTTGGTACCGCCACCATGCAGACCCTGTTTGAGAACTTCACAAATCAGTACCCA
GTGTCCAAGACCCTGCGCTTTGAGCTGATCCCCCAGGGCAAGACAAAGGACTTCATCGAGCAGAAGGGCC
TGCTGAAGAAGGATGAGGACCGGGCCGAGAAGTATAAGAAGGTGAAGAACATCATCGATGAGTACCACAA
GGACTTCATCGAGAAGTCTCTGAATGGCCTGAAGCTGGACGGCCTGGAGAAGTACAAGACCCTGTATCTG
AAGCAGGAGAAGGACGATAAGGATAAGAAGGCCTTTGACAAGGAGAAGGAGAACCTGCGCAAGCAGATCG
CCAATGCCTTCCGGAACAATGAGAAGTTTAAGACACTGTTCGCCAAGGAGCTGATCAAGAACGATCTGAT
GTCTTTCGCCTGCGAGGAGGACAAGAAGAATGTGAAGGAGTTTGAGGCCTTCACCACATACTTCACCGGC
TTCCACCAGAACCGCGCCAATATGTACGTGGCCGATGAGAAGAGAACAGCCATCGCCAGCAGGCTGATCC
ACGAGAACCTGCCAAAGTTTATCGACAATATCAAGATCTTCGAGAAGATGAAGAAGGAGGCCCCCGAGCT
GCTGTCTCCTTTCAACCAGACCCTGAAGGATATGAAGGACGTGATCAAGGGCACCACACTGGAGGAGATC
TTTAGCCTGGATTATTTCAACAAGACCCTGACACAGAGCGGCATCGACATCTACAATTCCGTGATCGGCG
GCAGAACCCCTGAGGAGGGCAAGACAAAGATCA
