>Addgene plasmid #69981 | pY009 (pcDNA3.1-hSsCpf1) | addgene partial sequence | sequence record 125610 | BGH-rev 5'-TAGAAGGCACAGTCGAGG-3'
TCGAGCGGCCGCCACTGTGCTGGATATCTGCAGAATTCTTAGGCATAGTCGGGGACATCATATGGGTATG
CATAATCAGGCACGTCGTAGGGATAAGCGTAATCTGGAACATCGTATGGGTAGGATCCCTTTTTCTTTTT
TGCCTGGCCGGCCTTTTTCGTGGCCGCCGGCCTTTTGCCCTTCAGTGTCTGCACGAACTCCAGCCACTCC
TTGTTGGAGATGGCCAGCTTCACCTTCTTCAGGTCATCGGTCTTGCTGATCTGCTCCAGACACCACAGGC
CCTTCAGGGCGATGTGATAGGCGCCGTTGGCGTCGGCATTCTTTGGCATGTCATCGTCGGCCTTCCGGGA
GTCAAAGAAGCGGCCCTTAGAATCGGCCACAGGGGACAGGATGTAGTCCTGCTCATTATCGCCCTTCTCG
CCGTTATTGTGTCTCAGAGACAGGGTGATGGACAGGTTCTTCATCAGGGCCTTAAAGAAGTCGGCGGACT
CCTGGCTGGCGATCTGCTGCTTCAGATCCTTGCCAGACTTATAGTCCACCTTGCCATCGAACAGGGACTT
CAGCTCGGCTGTGATGTCGTACTTCTCCTGGCTGCCCCTGTTATTGTTCAGGGCCCTATTCCAGGCATAT
CTGTCCTCGTTTGTGGTGCACACTGTCCACTTGGTTCTGCCGCCATCGGCCTTCTCGGTGAAATTCTTGA
AGTCAAAGGCGAACTCAAAGTAATCGGCCTTGCTGTTCAGCCGGATAGAGTCAAACTTCTCAAAGAAATC
CTTGGCCTGATTCAGGTTCTCATAGCGGGGCTTCAGGAAGTCGATAAAGCCGGTGGCAGGATCTGTCTTA
GAGGTATTCCAGGCGGGCACGTAGAAGATAAAGCCGTTCTGCTTGCCCATCTT
